Addgene plasmid #26833: pXP222
Purpose: (Empty Backbone)
Depositing lab: Nancy DaSilva & Suzanne Sandmeyer. Depositing organization: University of California, Irvine. Publication: A vector set for systematic metabolic engineering in Saccharomyces cerevisiae. Fang F, Salmon K, Shen MW, Aeling KA, Ito E, Irwin B, Tran UP, Hatfield GW, Da Silva NA, Sandmeyer S. Yeast. 2011 Feb;28(2):123-36. doi: 10.1002/yea.1824. Epub 2010 Oct 8. PubMed 20936606.
Backbone
  Vector backbone: pUC18
  Backbone manufacturer: invitrogen
  Backbone size (bp): 6551
  Modifications to backbone: N/A
  Vector type: Yeast Expression, Cre/Lox
  Selectable markers: LEU2
Growth in bacteria
  Bacterial resistance: Ampicillin, 100 μg/mL
  Growth temperature: 37°C
  Growth strain: DH5alpha
  Copy number: High Copy
Gene/Insert
  Gene/Insert name: None
  Cloning method: Restriction Enzyme; 5′ cloning site SpeI (not destroyed); 3′ cloning site XhoI (not destroyed)
  Sequencing primers: 5′ N/A
Terms and licenses: Academic/Nonprofit Terms; Industry Terms: Not Available to Industry
How to cite: pXP222 was a gift from Nancy DaSilva & Suzanne Sandmeyer (Addgene plasmid # 26833 ; http://n2t.net/addgene:26833 ; RRID:Addgene_26833)
