[The description below was written by a language model from this plasmid's Addgene catalogue record and pLannotate feature annotations shown in this document.]
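Description:
pXP222 is an empty yeast expression backbone of 6,551 bp built on pUC18, designed as an E. coli–Saccharomyces cerevisiae shuttle vector and belonging to a vector set made for systematic metabolic engineering in budding yeast. In bacteria it is maintained at high copy through the pUC-type ColE1/pMB1 origin and selected with ampicillin via the β-lactamase gene. In yeast it replicates episomally from the 2μ origin, which typically gives multicopy maintenance, and is selected by complementation of leucine auxotrophy with the LEU2 marker. Remnants of the pUC18 lacZα region, lac promoter/operator and polylinker are annotated around the inserted yeast modules but appear only as fragments.

The distinctive feature is that the LEU2 promoter and coding sequence are flanked by two loxP sites in the same orientation, so Cre recombinase can excise the marker. This allows the same auxotrophic selection to be reused in successive rounds of strain engineering, and accounts for the Cre/Lox classification. No gene is inserted. Coding sequences are meant to be cloned between SpeI and XhoI sites, both of which are retained. A CYC1 transcription terminator is annotated on the reverse strand next to the ampicillin resistance region and presumably forms the downstream end of the expression cassette. The roughly 740 bp immediately upstream of it, which splits the AmpR promoter annotation into two fragments, carries no annotation. A yeast promoter would be expected there, but neither the catalogue fields nor the feature table identify one, so the promoter driving expression in this vector is not stated in the record.
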