Features (pLannotate 1.2.2; 20 found; start..end, strand, type, name):
    137..236     +  misc_feature   bom (fragment): basis of mobility region from pBR322
    242..396     -  CDS            lacZα (fragment): LacZα fragment of β-galactosidase; lacZ fragment
    399..435     -  misc_feature   MCS (fragment): pUC18/19 multiple cloning site
    439..472     +  protein_bind   loxP: Cre-mediated recombination occurs in the 8-bp core sequence (GCATACAT). Cre recombinase
    474..826     +  promoter       LEU2 promoter (fragment): S. cerevisiae LEU2
    827..1913    +  CDS            LEU2 (fragment): 3-isopropylmalate dehydrogenase, required for leucine biosynthesis; S. cerevisiae LEU2; yeast auxotrophic marker
   1914..1947    +  protein_bind   loxP: Cre-mediated recombination occurs in the 8-bp core sequence (GCATACAT). Cre recombinase
   1946..1970    -  misc_feature   MCS (fragment): pUC18/19 multiple cloning site
   1975..3317    +  rep_origin     2μ ori: yeast 2μ plasmid origin of replication
   3317..3337    -  CDS            lacZα (fragment): LacZα fragment of β-galactosidase; lacZ fragment
   3357..3373    -  protein_bind   lac operator: The lac repressor binds to the lac operator to inhibit transcription in E. coli. This inhibition can be relieved by adding lactose or isopropyl-β-D-thiogalactopyranoside (IPTG). lac repressor encoded by lacI
   3381..3411    -  promoter       lac promoter: promoter for the E. coli lac operon
   3426..3447    -  protein_bind   CAP binding site: CAP binding activates transcription in the presence of cAMP. E. coli catabolite activator protein
   3460..3552    -  CDS            lacI (fragment): lac repressor; lacI; The lac repressor binds to the lac operator to inhibit transcription in E. coli. This inhibition can be relieved by adding lactose or isopropyl-β-D-thiogalactopyranoside (IPTG).
   3735..4323    -  rep_origin     ori: high-copy-number ColE1/pMB1/pBR322/pUC origin of replication
   4494..5354    -  CDS            AmpR: β-lactamase; bla; confers resistance to ampicillin, carbenicillin, and related antibiotics
   5355..5374    -  promoter       AmpR promoter (fragment): bla
   5379..5626    -  terminator     CYC1 terminator: S. cerevisiae CYC1; transcription terminator for CYC1
   6366..6456    -  promoter       AmpR promoter (fragment): bla
   6551..35      +  CDS            rop (fragment) (across the origin): Rop protein, which maintains plasmids at low copy number; rop
>Addgene plasmid #26833 | pXP222 | depositor full sequence | sequence record 12701 | Author sequence
TCGCGCGTTTCGGTGATGACGGTGAAAACCTCTGACACATGCAGCTCCCGGAGACGGTCACAGCTTGTCT
GTAAGCGGATGCCGGGAGCAGACAAGCCCGTCAGGGCGCGTCAGCGGGTGTTGGCGGGTGTCGGGGCTGG
CTTAACTATGCGGCATCAGAGCAGATTGTACTGAGAGTGCACCATATGCGGTGTGAAATACCGCACAGAT
GCGTAAGGAGAAAATACCGCATCAGGCGCCATTCGCCATTCAGGCTGCGCAACTGTTGGGAAGGGCGATC
GGTGCGGGCCTCTTCGCTATTACGCCAGCTGGCGAAAGGGGGATGTGCTGCAAGGCGATTAAGTTGGGTA
ACGCCAGGGTTTTCCCAGTCACGACGTTGTAAAACGACGGCCAGTGCCAAGCTTGCATGCCTGCAGGTCG
ACTCTAGAGGATCCCGGGATAACTTCGTATAGCATACATTATACGAAGTTATTAACCATTATTTTTTTCC
TCAACATAACGAGAACACACAGGGGCGCTATCGCACAGAATCAAATTCGATGACTGGAAATTTTTTGTTA
ATTTCAGAGGTCGCCTGACGCATATACCTTTTTCAACTGAAAAATTGGGAGAAAAAGGAAAGGTGAGAGC
GCCGGAACCGGCTTTTCATATAGAATAGAGAAGCGTTCATGACTAAATGCTTGCATCACAATACTTGAAG
TTGACAATATTATTTAAGGACCTATTGTTTTTCCAATAGGTGGTTAGCAATCGTCTTACTTTCTAACTTT
TCTTACCTTTTACATTTCAGCAATATATATATATATTTCAAGGATATACCATTCTAATGTCTGCCCCTAA
GAAGATCGTCGTTTTGCCAGGTGACCACGTTGGTCAAGAAATCACAGCCGAAGCCATTAAGGTTCTTAAA
GCTATTTCTGATGTTCGTTCCAATGTCAAGTTCGATTTCGAAAATCATTTAATTGGTGGTGCTGCTATCG
AAGCTACAGGTGTCCCACTTCCAGATGAGGCGCTGGAAGCCTCCAAGAAGGCTGATGCCGTTTTGTTAGG
TGCTGTGGGTGGTCCTAAATGGGGTACAGGTAGTGTTAGACCTGAACAAGGTTTACTAAAAATCCGTAAA
GAACTTCAATTGTACGCCAACTTAAGACCATGTAACTTTGCATCCGACTCTCTTTTAGACTTATCTCCAA
TCAAGCCACAATTTGCTAAAGGTACTGACTTCGTTGTTGTCAGAGAATTAGTGGGAGGTATTTACTTTGG
TAAGAGAAAGGAAGATGATGGTGATGGTGTCGCTTGGGATAGTGAACAATACACCGTTCCAGAAGTGCAA
AGAATCACAAGAATGGCCGCTTTCATGGCCCTACAACATGAGCCACCATTGCCTATTTGGTCCTTGGATA
AAGCTAATGTTTTGGCCTCTTCAAGATTATGGAGAAAAACTGTGGAGGAAACCATCAAGAACGAATTTCC
TACATTGAAGGTTCAACATCAATTGATTGATTCTGCCGCCATGATCCTAGTTAAGAACCCAACCCACCTA
AATGGTATTATAATCACCAGCAACATGTTTGGTGATATCATCTCCGATGAAGCCTCCGTTATCCCAGGTT
CCTTGGGTTTGTTGCCATCTGCGTCCTTGGCCTCTTTGCCAGACAAGAACACCGCATTTGGTTTGTACGA
ACCATGCCACGGTTCTGCTCCAGATTTGCCAAAGAATAAGGTCAACCCTATCGCCACTATCTTGTCTGCT
GCAATGATGTTGAAATTGTCATTGAACTTGCCTGAAGAAGGTAAGGCCATTGAAGATGCAGTTAAAAAGG
TTTTGGATGCAGGTATCAGAACTGGTGATTTAGGTGGTTCCAACAGTACCACCGAAGTCGGTGATGCTGT
CGCCGAAGAAGTTAAGAAAATCCATAACTTCGTATAGCATACATTATACGAAGTTATCCCGGGGTACCGA
GCTCGAATTCGTATGATCCAATATCAAAGGAAATGATAGCATTGAAGGATGAGACTAATCCAATTGAGGA
GTGGCAGCATATAGAACAGCTAAAGGGTAGTGCTGAAGGAAGCATACGATACCCCGCATGGAATGGGATA
ATATCACAGGAGGTACTAGACTACCTTTCATCCTACATAAATAGACGCATATAAGTACGCATTTAAGCAT
AAACACGCACTATGCCGTTCTTCTCATGTATATATATATACAGGCAACACGCAGATATAGGTGCGACGTG
AACAGTGAGCTGTATGTGCGCAGCTCGCGTTGCATTTTCGGAAGCGCTCGTTTTCGGAAACGCTTTGAAG
TTCCTATTCCGAAGTTCCTATTCTCTAGAAAGTATAGGAACTTCAGAGCGCTTTTGAAAACCAAAAGCGC
TCTGAAGACGCACTTTCAAAAAACCAAAAACGCACCGGACTGTAACGAGCTACTAAAATATTGCGAATAC
CGCTTCCACAAACATTGCTCAAAAGTATCTCTTTGCTATATATCTCTGTGCTATATCCCTATATAACCTA
CCCATCCACCTTTCGCTCCTTGAACTTGCATCTAAACTCGACCTCTACATTTTTTATGTTTATCTCTAGT
ATTACTCTTTAGACAAAAAAATTGTAGTAAGAACTATTCATAGAGTGAATCGAAAACAATACGAAAATGT
AAACATTTCCTATACGTAGTATATAGAGACAAAATAGAAGAAACCGTTCATAATTTTCTGACCAATGAAG
AATCATCAACGCTATCACTTTCTGTTCACAAAGTATGCGCAATCCACATCGGTATAGAATATAATCGGGG
ATGCCTTTATCTTGAAAAAATGCACCCGCAGCTTCGCTAGTAATCAGTAAACGCGGGAAGTGGAGTCAGG
CTTTTTTTATGGAAGAGAAAATAGACACCAAAGTAGCCTTCTTCTAACCTTAACGGACCTACAGTGCAAA
AAGTTATCAAGAGACTGCATTATAGAGCGCACAAAGGAGAAAAAAAGTAATCTAAGATGCTTTGTTAGAA
AAATAGCGCTCTCGGGATGCATTTTTGTAGAACAAAAAAGAAGTATAGATTCTTTGTTGGTAAAATAGCG
CTCTCGCGTTGCATTTCTGTTCTGTAAAAATGCAGCTCAGATTCTTTGTTTGAAAAATTAGCGCTCTCGC
GTTGCATTTTTGTTTTACAAAAATGAAGCACAGATTCTTCGTTGGTAAAATAGCGCTTTCGCGTTGCATT
TCTGTTCTGTAAAAATGCAGCTCAGATTCTTTGTTTGAAAAATTAGCGCTCTCGCGTTGCATTTTTGTTC
TACAAAATGAAGCACAGATGCTTCGTTGAATTCGTAATCATGGTCATAGCTGTTTCCTGTGTGAAATTGT
TATCCGCTCACAATTCCACACAACATACGAGCCGGAAGCATAAAGTGTAAAGCCTGGGGTGCCTAATGAG
TGAGCTAACTCACATTAATTGCGTTGCGCTCACTGCCCGCTTTCCAGTCGGGAAACCTGTCGTGCCAGCT
GCATTAATGAATCGGCCAACGCGCGGGGAGAGGCGGTTTGCGTATTGGGCGCTCTTCCGCTTCCTCGCTC
ACTGACTCGCTGCGCTCGGTCGTTCGGCTGCGGCGAGCGGTATCAGCTCACTCAAAGGCGGTAATACGGT
TATCCACAGAATCAGGGGATAACGCAGGAAAGAACATGTGAGCAAAAGGCCAGCAAAAGGCCAGGAACCG
TAAAAAGGCCGCGTTGCTGGCGTTTTTCCATAGGCTCCGCCCCCCTGACGAGCATCACAAAAATCGACGC
TCAAGTCAGAGGTGGCGAAACCCGACAGGACTATAAAGATACCAGGCGTTTCCCCCTGGAAGCTCCCTCG
TGCGCTCTCCTGTTCCGACCCTGCCGCTTACCGGATACCTGTCCGCCTTTCTCCCTTCGGGAAGCGTGGC
GCTTTCTCATAGCTCACGCTGTAGGTATCTCAGTTCGGTGTAGGTCGTTCGCTCCAAGCTGGGCTGTGTG
CACGAACCCCCCGTTCAGCCCGACCGCTGCGCCTTATCCGGTAACTATCGTCTTGAGTCCAACCCGGTAA
GACACGACTTATCGCCACTGGCAGCAGCCACTGGTAACAGGATTAGCAGAGCGAGGTATGTAGGCGGTGC
TACAGAGTTCTTGAAGTGGTGGCCTAACTACGGCTACACTAGAAGGACAGTATTTGGTATCTGCGCTCTG
CTGAAGCCAGTTACCTTCGGAAAAAGAGTTGGTAGCTCTTGATCCGGCAAACAAACCACCGCTGGTAGCG
GTGGTTTTTTTGTTTGCAAGCAGCAGATTACGCGCAGAAAAAAAGGATCTCAAGAAGATCCTTTGATCTT
TTCTACGGGGTCTGACGCTCAGTGGAACGAAAACTCACGTTAAGGGATTTTGGTCATGAGATTATCAAAA
AGGATCTTCACCTAGATCCTTTTAAATTAAAAATGAAGTTTTAAATCAATCTAAAGTATATATGAGTAAA
CTTGGTCTGACAGTTACCAATGCTTAATCAGTGAGGCACCTATCTCAGCGATCTGTCTATTTCGTTCATC
CATAGTTGCCTGACTCCCCGTCGTGTAGATAACTACGATACGGGAGGGCTTACCATCTGGCCCCAGTGCT
GCAATGATACCGCGAGACCCACGCTCACCGGCTCCAGATTTATCAGCAATAAACCAGCCAGCCGGAAGGG
CCGAGCGCAGAAGTGGTCCTGCAACTTTATCCGCCTCCATCCAGTCTATTAATTGTTGCCGGGAAGCTAG
AGTAAGTAGTTCGCCAGTTAATAGTTTGCGCAACGTTGTTGCCATTGCTACAGGCATCGTGGTGTCACGC
TCGTCGTTTGGTATGGCTTCATTCAGCTCCGGTTCCCAACGATCAAGGCGAGTTACATGATCCCCCATGT
TGTGCAAAAAAGCGGTTAGCTCCTTCGGTCCTCCGATCGTTGTCAGAAGTAAGTTGGCCGCAGTGTTATC
ACTCATGGTTATGGCAGCACTGCATAATTCTCTTACTGTCATGCCATCCGTAAGATGCTTTTCTGTGACT
GGTGAGTACTCAACCAAGTCATTCTGAGAATAGTGTATGCGGCGACCGAGTTGCTCTTGCCCGGCGTCAA
TACGGGATAATACCGCGCCACATAGCAGAACTTTAAAAGTGCTCATCATTGGAAAACGTTCTTCGGGGCG
AAAACTCTCAAGGATCTTACCGCTGTTGAGATCCAGTTCGATGTAACCCACTCGTGCACCCAACTGATCT
TCAGCATCTTTTACTTTCACCAGCGTTTCTGGGTGAGCAAAAACAGGAAGGCAAAATGCCGCAAAAAAGG
GAATAAGGGCGACACGGAAATGTTGAATACTCATACTCTTCCTTTTTCAATATTGGCCGCAAATTAAAGC
CTTCGAGCGTCCCAAAACCTTCTCAAGCAAGGTTTTCAGTATAATGTTACATGCGTACACGCGTCTGTAC
AGAAAAAAAAGAAAAATTTGAAATATAAATAACGTTCTTAATACTAACATAACTATAAAAAAATAAATAG
GGACCTAGACTTCAGGTTGTCTAACTCCTTCCTTTTCGGTTAGAGCGGATGTGGGGGGAGGGCGTGAATG
TAAGCGTGACATAACTAATTACATGACTCGAGTGCGCAGATATCACTAGTATATTTGTTGTAAAAAGTAG
ATAATTACTTCCTTGATGATCTGTAAAAAAGAGAAAAAGAAAGCATCTAAGAACTTGAAAAACTACGAAT
TAGAAAAGACCAAATATGTATTTCTTGCATTGACCAATTTATGCAAGTTTATATATATGTAAATGTAAGT
TTCACGAGGTTCTACTAAACTAAACCACCCCCTTGGTTAGAAGAAAAGAGTGTGTGAGAACAGGCTGTTG
TTGTCACACGATTCGGACAATTCTGTTTGAAAGAGAGAGAGTAACAGTACGATCGAACGAACTTTGCTCT
GGAGATCACAGTGGGCATCATAGCATGTGGTACTAAACCCTTTCCCGCCATTCCAGAACCTTCGATTGCT
TGTTACAAAACCTGTGAGCCGTCGCTAGGACCTTGTTGTGTGACGAAATTGGAAGCTGCAATCAATAGGA
AGACAGGAAGTCGAGCGTGTCTGGGTTTTTTCAGTTTTGTTCTTTTTGCAAACAAATCACGAGCGACGGT
AATTTCTTTCTCGATAAGAGGCCACGTGCTTTATGAGGGTAACATCAATTCAAGAAGGAGGGAAACACTT
CCTTTTTCTGGCCCTGATAATAGTATGAGGGTGAAGCCAAAATAAAGGATTCGCGCCCAAATCGGCATCT
TTAAATGCAGGTATGCGATAGTTCCTCACTCTTTCCTTACTCACGAGTAATTCTTGCAAATGCCTAATAT
TATTGAAGCATTTATCAGGGTTATTGTCTCATGAGCGGATACATATTTGAATGTATTTAGAAAAATAAAC
AAATAGGGGTTCCGCGCACATTTCCCCGAAAAGTGCCACCTGACGTCTAAGAAACCATTATTATCATGAC
ATTAACCTATAAAAATAGGCGTATCACGAGGCCCTTTCGTC
