>Addgene plasmid #26833 | pXP222 | addgene partial sequence | sequence record 33066 | 26833 with M13pUC-fwd
GTCGACTCTAGAGGATCCCCGGGATAACTTCGTATAGCATACATTATACGAAGTTATTAACCATTATTTT
TTTCCTCAACATAACGAGAACACACAGGGGCGCTATCGCACAGAATCAAATTCGATGACTGGAAATTTTT
TGTTAATTTCAGAGGTCGCCTGACGCATATACCTTTTTCAACTGAAAAATTGGGAGAAAAAGGAAAGGTG
AGAGCGCCGGAACCGGCTTTTCATATAGAATAGAGAAGCGTTCATGACTAAATGCTTGCATCACAATACT
TGAAGTTGACAATATTATTTAAGGACCTATTGTTTTTCCAATAGGTGGTTAGCAATCGTCTTACTTTCTA
ACTTTTCTTACCTTTTACATTTCAGCAATATATATATATATTTCAAGGATATACCATTCTAATGTCTGCC
CCTAAGAAGATCGTCGTTTTGCCAGGTGACCACGTTGGTCAAGAAATCACAGCCGAAGCCATTAAGGTTC
TTAAAGCTATTTCTGATGTTCGTTCCAATGTCAAGTTCGATTTCGAAAATCATTTAATTGGTGGTGCTGC
TATCGAAGCTACAGGTGTCCCACTTCCAGATGAGGCGCTGGAAGCCTCCAAGAAGGCTGATGCCGTTTTG
TTAGGTGCTGTGGGTGGTCCTAAATGGGGTACAGGTAGTGTTAGACCTGAACAAGGTTTACTAAAAATCC
GTAAAGAACTTCAATTGTACGCCAACTTAAGACCATGTAACTTTGCATCCGACTCTCTTTTAGACTTATC
TCCAATCAAGCCACAATTTGCTAAAGGTACTGACTTCGTTGTTGTCAGAGAATTAGTGGGAGGTATTTAC
TTTGGTAAG
